>Addgene plasmid #232938 | pNK036C_AttB_mkozak_mGreenLantern-STIM1_IRES_mCherry-H2A-P2A-PuroR | addgene full sequence | sequence record 461350 | Addgene NGS Result
ACTGATCTTCAGCATCTTTTACTTTCACCAGCGTTTCTGGGTGAGCAAAAACAGGAAGGCAAAATGCCGC
AAAAAAGGGAATAAGGGCGACACGGAAATGTTGAATACTCATACTCTTCCTTTTTCAATATTATTGAAGC
ATTTATCAGGGTTATTGTCTCATGAGCGGATACATATTTGAATGTATTTAGAAAAATAAACAAATAGGGG
TTCCGCGCACATTTCCCCGAAAAGTGCCACCTAAATTGTAAGCGTTAATATTTTGTTAAAATTCGCGTTA
AATTTTTGTTAAATCAGCTCATTTTTTAACCAATAGGCCGAAATCGGCAAAATCCCTTATAAATCAAAAG
AATAGACCGAGATAGGGT
[37 nt withheld, positions 369-405]
AAAGAACGTGGACTCCAACGTCAAAGG
[49 nt withheld, positions 433-481]
T
[91 nt withheld, positions 483-573]
G
[124 nt withheld, positions 575-698]
CCCATTCGCCATTCAGGCTGCGCAACTGTTGGGAAGGGCGATCGGTGCGGGCCTCTTCGCTATTACGCCA
GCTGGCGAAAGGGGGATGTGCTGCAAGGCGATTAAGTTGGGTAACGCCAGGGTTTTCCCAGTCACGACGT
TGTAAAACGACGGCCAGTGAATTGTAATACGACTCACTATAGGGCGAATTGGGTACCGGGCCCCCCCTCG
AGGTCGACGATGTAGGTCACGGCATTCCGGACTCAGCGCTCGAGCCGGCTTGTCGACGACGGCGGTCTCC
GTCGTCAGGATCATCCGCAGATTATACCGCAACTACACCATTGTATGGATGTATGCGTCCGTCTTGCCCT
GTGGCTCCTCTGGGGACTCCTCCTGCACCAGGGCCAGAGCCTCAGCCATAGTCACAGTGAGAAGGCGACA
GGAACCAGCTCGGGGGCCAACATGGTGAGCAAGGGCGAGGAGCTGTTCACCGGGGTGGTGCCCATCCTGG
TCGAGCTGGACGGCGACGTAAACGGCCACAAGTTCAGCGTCCGCGGCGAGGGCGAGGGCGATGCCACCAA
CGGCAAGCTGACCCTGAAGTTCATCTGCACCACCGGCAAGCTGCCCGTGCCCTGGCCCACCCTCGTGACC
ACCTTAGGCTACGGCGTGGCCTGCTTCGCCCGCTACCCCGACCACATGAAGCAGCACGACTTCTTCAAGT
CCGCCATGCCCGAAGGCTACGTCCAGGAGCGCACCATCTCTTTCAAGGACGACGGTACCTACAAGACCCG
CGCCGAGGTGAAGTTCGAGGGCGACACCCTGGTGAACCGCATCGTGCTGAAGGGCATCGACTTCAAGGAG
GACGGCAACATCCTGGGGCACAAGCTGGAGTACAACTTCAACAGCCACAAGGTCTATATCACGGCCGACA
AGCAGAAGAACGGCATCAAGGCTAACTTCAAGACCCGCCACAACGTTGAGGACGGCGGCGTGCAGCTCGC
CGACCACTACCAGCAGAACACCCCCATCGGCGACGGCCCCGTGCTGCTGCCCGACAACCACTACCTGAGC
CATCAGTCCAAACTGAGCAAAGACCCCAACGAGAAGCGCGATCACATGGTCCTGAAGGAGAGGGTGACCG
CCGCCGGGATTACACATGACATGGACGAGCTGTACAAGTCTGAGGAGTCCACTGCAGCAGAGTTTTGCCG
AATTGACAAGCCCCTGTGTCACAGTGAGGATGAGAAACTCAGCTTCGAGGCAGTCCGTAACATCCACAAA
CTGATGGACGATGATGCCAATGGTGATGTGGATGTGGAAGAAAGTGATGAGTTCCTGAGGGAAGACCTCA
ATTACCATGACCCAACAGTGAAACACAGCACCTTCCATGGTGAGGATAAGCTCATCAGCGTGGAGGACCT
GTGGAAGGCATGGAAGTCATCAGAAGTATACAATTGGACCGTGGATGAGGTGGTACAGTGGCTGATCACA
TATGTGGAGCTGCCTCAGTATGAGGAGACCTTCCGGAAGCTGCAGCTCAGTGGCCATGCCATGCCAAGGC
TGGCTGTCACCAACACCACCATGACAGGGACTGTGCTGAAGATGACAGACCGGAGTCATCGGCAGAAGCT
GCAGCTGAAGGCTCTGGACACTGTGCTCTTTGGGCCTCCTCTCTTGACTCGCCATAATCACCTCAAGGAC
TTCATGCTGGTGGTGTCTATCGTTATTGGTGTGGGCGGCTGCTGGTTTGCCTATATCCAGAACCGTTACT
CCAAGGAGCACATGAAGAAGATGATGAAGGACTTGGAGGGGTTACACCGAGCTGAGCAGAGTCTGCATGA
CCTTCAGGAAAGGCTGCACAAGGCCCAGGAGGAGCACCGCACAGTGGAGGTGGAGAAGGTCCATCTGGAA
AAGAAGCTGCGCGATGAGATCAACCTTGCTAAGCAGGAAGCCCAGCGGCTGAAGGAGCTGCGGGAGGGTA
CTGAGAATGAGCGGAGCCGCCAAAAATATGCTGAGGAGGAGTTGGAGCAGGTTCGGGAGGCCTTGAGGAA
AGCAGAGAAGGAGCTAGAATCTCACAGCTCATGGTATGCTCCAGAGGCCCTTCAGAAGTGGCTGCAGCTG
ACACATGAGGTGGAGGTGCAATATTACAACATCAAGAAGCAAAATGCTGAGAAGCAGCTGCTGGTGGCCA
AGGAGGGGGCTGAGAAGATAAAAAAGAAGAGAAACACACTCTTTGGCACCTTCCACGTGGCCCACAGCTC
TTCCCTGGATGATGTAGATCATAAAATTCTAACAGCTAAGCAAGCACTGAGCGAGGTGACAGCAGCATTG
CGGGAGCGCCTGCACCGCTGGCAACAGATCGAGATCCTCTGTGGCTTCCAGATTGTCAACAACCCTGGCA
TCCACTCACTGGTGGCTGCCCTCAACATAGACCCCAGCTGGATGGGCAGTACACGCCCCAACCCTGCTCA
CTTCATCATGACTGACGACGTGGATGACATGGATGAGGAGATTGTGTCTCCCTTGTCCATGCAGTCCCCT
AGCCTGCAGAGCAGTGTTCGGCAGCGCCTGACGGAGCCACAGCATGGCCTGGGATCTCAGAGGGATTTGA
CCCATTCCGATTCGGAGTCCTCCCTCCACATGAGTGACCGCCAGCGTGTGGCCCCCAAACCTCCTCAGAT
GAGCCGTGCTGCAGACGAGGCTCTCAATGCCATGACTTCCAATGGCAGCCACCGGCTGATCGAGGGGGTC
CACCCAGGGTCTCTGGTGGAGAAACTGCCTGACAGCCCTGCCCTGGCCAAGAAGGCATTACTGGCGCTGA
ACCATGGGCTGGACAAGGCCCACAGCCTGATGGAGCTGAGCCCCTCAGCCCCACCTGGTGGCTCTCCACA
TTTGGATTCTTCCCGTTCTCACAGCCCCAGCTCCCCAGACCCAGACACACCATCTCCAGTTGGGGACAGC
CGAGCCCTGCAAGCCAGCCGAAACACACGCATTCCCCACCTGGCTGGCAAGAAGGCTGTGGCTGAGGAGG
ATAATGGCTCTATTGGCGAGGAAACAGACTCCAGCCCAGGCCGGAAGAAGTTTCCCCTCAAAATCTTTAA
GAAGCCTCTTAAGAAGTAGTAACTTAAGAATTCACCGGTCTGACCTCCTTCTCCCTCTCTTCAGGTCTGC
AGTCGACGGTACCGCGGGCCCGGGATCCACCGGATCTAGATAACTGATCACTGTGGAATCAGAGAGACTG
CCCCTCTCCCTCTCCCCCCCCTAACGTTACTGGCCGAAGCCGCTTGGAATAAGGCCGGTGTGCGTTTGTC
TATATGTTATTTTCCACCATATTGCCGTCTTTTGGCAATGTGAGGGCCCGGAAACCTGGCCCTGTCTTCT
TGACGAGCATTCCTAGGGGTCTTTCCCCTCTCGCCAAAGGAATGCAAGGTCTGTTGAATGTCGTGAAGGA
AGCAGTTCCTCTGGAAGCTTCTTGAAGACAAACAACGTCTGTAGCGACCCTTTGCAGGCAGCGGAACCCC
CCACCTGGCGACAGGTGCCTCTGCGGCCAAAAGCCACGTGTATAAGATACACCTGCAAAGGCGGCACAAC
CCCAGTGCCACGTTGTGAGTTGGATAGTTGTGGAAAGAGTCAAATGGCTCTCCTCAAGCGTATTCAACAA
GGGGCTGAAGGATGCCCAGAAGGTACCCCATTGTATGGGATCTGATCTGGGGCCTCGGTGCACATGCTTT
ACATGTGTTTAGTCGAGGTTAAAAAAACGTCTAGGCCCCCCGAACCACGGGGACGTGGTTTTCCTTTGAA
AAACACGATGATAATATGGCCACAACCATGGTGAGCAAGGGCGAGGAGGATAACATGGCCATCATCAAGG
AGTTCATGCGCTTCAAGGTGCACATGGAGGGCTCCGTGAACGGCCACGAGTTCGAGATCGAGGGCGAGGG
CGAGGGCCGCCCCTACGAGGGCACCCAGACCGCCAAGCTGAAGGTGACCAAGGGTGGCCCCCTGCCCTTC
GCCTGGGACATCCTGTCCCCTCAGTTCATGTACGGCTCCAAGGCCTACGTGAAGCACCCCGCCGACATCC
CCGACTACTTGAAGCTGTCCTTCCCCGAGGGCTTCAAGTGGGAGCGCGTGATGAACTTCGAGGACGGCGG
CGTGGTGACCGTGACCCAGGACTCCTCCCTGCAGGACGGCGAGTTCATCTACAAGGTGAAGCTGCGCGGC
ACCAACTTCCCCTCCGACGGCCCCGTAATGCAGAAGAAGACCATGGGCTGGGAGGCCTCCTCCGAGCGGA
TGTACCCCGAGGACGGCGCCCTGAAGGGCGAGATCAAGCAGAGGCTGAAGCTGAAGGACGGCGGCCACTA
CGACGCTGAGGTCAAGACCACCTACAAGGCCAAGAAGCCCGTGCAGCTGCCCGGCGCCTACAACGTCAAC
ATCAAGTTGGACATCACCTCCCACAACGAGGACTACACCATCGTGGAACAGTACGAACGCGCCGAGGGCC
GCCACTCCACCGGCGGCTACTCAGATCTCGAGCTCAAGCTTCGAATTCTGATG
[387 nt withheld, positions 5232-5618]
CGGGATCCACCGGATCTAGATAACAGCGGAGCTACTAACTTCAGCCTGCTGAAGCAGGCTGGAGACGTGG
AGGAGAACCCTGGACCTACCGAGTACAAGCCCACGGTGCGCCTCGCCACCCGCGACGACGTCCCCAGGGC
CGTACGCACCCTCGCCGCCGCGTTCGCCGACTACCCCGCCACGCGCCACACCGTCGATCCGGACCGCCAC
ATCGAGCGGGTCACCGAGCTGCAAGAACTCTTCCTCACGCGCGTCGGGCTCGACATCGGCAAGGTGTGGG
TCGCGGACGACGGCGCCGCGGTGGCGGTCTGGACCACGCCGGAGAGCGTCGAAGCGGGGGCGGTGTTCGC
CGAGATCGGCCCGCGCATGGCCGAGTTGAGCGGTTCCCGGCTGGCCGCGCAGCAACAGATGGAAGGCCTC
CTGGCGCCGCACCGGCCCAAGGAGCCCGCGTGGTTCCTGGCCACCGTCGGCGTCTCGCCCGACCACCAGG
GCAAGGGTCTGGGCAGCGCCGTCGTGCTCCCCGGAGTGGAGGCGGCCGAGCGCGCCGGGGTGCCCGCCTT
CCTGGAGACCTCCGCGCCCCGCAACCTCCCCTTCTACGAGCGGCTCGGCTTCACCGTCACCGCCGACGTC
GAGGTGCCCGAAGGACCGCGCACCTGGTGCATGACCCGCAAGTAATAGGGATCCTGATCATAATCAGCCA
TACCACATTTGTAGAGGTTTTACTTGCTTTAAAAAACCTCCCACACCTCCCCCTGAACCTGAAACATAAA
ATGAATGCAATTGTTGTTGTTAACTTGTTTATTGCAGCTTATAATGGTTACAAATAAAGCAATAGCATCA
CAAATTTCACAAATAAAGCATTTTTTTCACTGCATTCTAGTTGTGGTTTGTCCAAACTCATCAATGTATC
TTAGGAGATCCCCTTTAGTGAGGGTTAATTTCGAGCTTGGCGTAATCATGGTCATAGCTGTTTCCTGTGT
GAAATTGTTATCCGCTCACAATTCCACACAACATACGAGCCGGAAGCATAAAGTGTAAAGCCTGGGGTGC
CTAATGAGTGAGCTAACTCACATTAATTGCGTTGCGCTCACTGCCCGCTTTCCAGTCGGGAAACCTGTCG
TGCCAGCTGCATTAATGAATCGGCCAACGCGCGGGGAGAGGCGGTTTGCGTATTGGGCGCTCTTCCGCTT
CCTCGCTCACTGACTCGCTGCACTCGGTCGTTCGGCTGCGGCGAGCGGTATCAGCTCACTCAAAGGCGGT
AATACGGTTATCCACAGAATCAGGGGATAACGCAGGAAAGAACATGTGAGCAAAAGGCCAGCAAAAGGCC
AGGAACCGTAAAAAGGCCGCGTTGCTGGCGTTTTTCCATAGGCTCCGCCCCCCTGACGAGCATCACAAAA
ATCGACGCTCAAGTCAGAGGTGGCGAAACCCGACAGGACTATAAAGATACCAGGCGTTTCCCCCTGGAAG
CTCCCTCGTGCGCTCTCCTGTTCCGACCCTGCCGCTTACCGGATACCTGTCCGCCTTTCTCCCTTCGGGA
AGCGTGGCGCTTTCTCATAGCTCACGCTGTAGGTATCTCAGTTCGGTGTAGGTCGTTCGCTCCAAGCTGG
GCTGTGTGCACGAACCCCCCGTTCAGCCCGACCGCTGCGCCTTATCCGGTAACTATCGTCTTGAGTCCAA
CCCGGTAAGACACGACTTATCGCCACTGGCAGCAGCCACTGGTAACAGGATTAGCAGAGCGAGGTATGTA
GGCGGTGCTACAGAGTTCTTGAAGTGGTGGCCTAACTACGGCTACACTAGAAGAACAGTATTTGGTATCT
GCGCTCTGCTGAAGCCAGTTACCTTCGGAAAAAGAGTTGGTAGCTCTTGATCCGGCAAACAAACCACCGC
TGGTAGCGGTGGTTTTTTTGTTTGCAAGCAGCAGATTACGCGCAGAAAAAAAGGATCTCAAGAAGATCCT
TTGATCTTTTCTACGGGGTCTGACGCTCAGTGGAACGAAAACTCACGTTAAGGGATTTTGGTCATGAGAT
TATCAAAAAGGATCTTCACCTAGATCCTTTTAAATTAAAAATGAAGTTTTAAATCAATCTAAAGTATATA
TGAGTAAACTTGGTCTGACAGTTACCAATGCTTAATCAGTGAGGCACCTATCTCAGCGATCTGTCTATTT
CGTTCATCCATAGTTGCCTGACTCCCCGTCGTGTAGATAACTACGATACGGGAGGGCTTACCATCTGGCC
CCAGTGCTGCAATGATACCGCGAGACCCACGCTCACCGGCTCCAGATTTATCAGCAATAAACCAGCCAGC
CGGAAGGGCCGAGCGCAGAAGTGGTCCTGCAACTTTATCCGCCTCCATCCAGTCTATTAATTGTTGCCGG
GAAGCTAGAGTAAGTAGTTCGCCAGTTAATAGTTTGCGCAACGTTGTTGCCATTGCTACAGGCATCGTGG
TGTCACGCTCGTCGTTTGGTATGGCTTCATTCAGCTCCGGTTCCCAACGATCAAGGCGAGTTACATGATC
CCCCATGTTGTGCAAAAAAGCGGTTAGCTCCTTCGGTCCTCCGATCGTTGTCAGAAGTAAGTTGGCCGCA
GTGTTATCACTCATGGTTATGGCAGCACTGCATAATTCTCTTACTGTCATGCCATCCGTAAGATGCTTTT
CTGTGACTGGTGAGTACTCAACCAAGTCATTCTGAGAATAGTGTATGCGGCGACCGAGTTGCTCTTGCCC
GGCGTCAATACGGGATAATACCGCGCCACATAGCAGAACTTTAAAAGTGCTCATCATTGGAAAACGTTCT
TCGGGGCGAAAACTCTCAAGGATCTTACCGCTGTTGAGATCCAGTTCGATGTAACCCACTCGTGCACCCA
Features (pLannotate 1.2.2; 23 found; start..end, strand, type, name):
    113..217     -  promoter       AmpR promoter: bla
    270..698     -  rep_origin     f1 ori (sequence partly withheld): f1 bacteriophage origin of replication; arrow indicates direction of (+) strand synthesis
    703..860     -  CDS            lacZα (fragment): LacZα fragment of β-galactosidase; lacZ fragment
    863..881     +  promoter       T7 promoter: promoter for bacteriophage T7 RNA polymerase
    890..917     -  misc_feature   MCS (fragment): pBluescript multiple cloning site
   1023..1139    +  CDS            STIM1 (fragment): STIM1_HUMAN - Also known as GOK From Homo sapiens (Human).
   1140..1857    +  CDS            mGreenLantern (fragment): monomeric GFP derivative that displays exceptionally high brightness in cells (Campbell et al., 2020)
   1857..3794    +  CDS            STIM1 (fragment): STIM1_HUMAN - Also known as GOK From Homo sapiens (Human).
   3844..3876    +  misc_feature   MCS (fragment): multiple cloning site
   4030..4492    +  misc_feature   IRES: internal ribosome entry site (IRES) of the encephalomyocarditis virus (EMCV)
   4506..5207    +  CDS            mCherry: mCherry is a basic (constitutively fluorescent) red fluorescent protein published in 2004, derived from Discosoma sp.. It is reported to be a very rapidly-maturing monomer with low acid sensitivity.
   5205..5228    +  misc_feature   MCS (fragment): multiple cloning site
   5229..5618    +  CDS            H2A1_BOVIN (sequence partly withheld): Experimental evidence at protein level: Swiss-Prot protein existence level 1. Core component of nucleosome. Nucleosomes wrap and compact DNA into chromatin, limiting DNA accessibility to the cellular machineries which require DNA as a template. Histones thereby play a central role in transcription regulation, DNA repair, DNA replication and chromosomal stability. DNA accessibility is regulated via a complex set of post-translational modifications of histones, also called histone code, and nucleosome remodeling. From Bos taurus (Bovine).
   5706..6290    +  CDS            PuroR (fragment): puromycin N-acetyltransferase; pac from Streptomyces; confers resistance to puromycin
   6303..6387    +  CDS            large T antigen (fragment): large T antigen from SV40 (simian virus 40)
   6410..6531    +  polyA_signal   SV40 poly(A) signal: SV40 polyadenylation signal
   6540..6558    -  promoter       T3 promoter: promoter for bacteriophage T3 RNA polymerase
   6603..6619    -  protein_bind   lac operator: The lac repressor binds to the lac operator to inhibit transcription in E. coli. This inhibition can be relieved by adding lactose or isopropyl-β-D-thiogalactopyranoside (IPTG). lac repressor encoded by lacI
   6627..6657    -  promoter       lac promoter: promoter for the E. coli lac operon
   6672..6693    -  protein_bind   CAP binding site: CAP binding activates transcription in the presence of cAMP. E. coli catabolite activator protein
   6706..6798    -  CDS            lacI (fragment): lac repressor; lacI; The lac repressor binds to the lac operator to inhibit transcription in E. coli. This inhibition can be relieved by adding lactose or isopropyl-β-D-thiogalactopyranoside (IPTG).
   6981..7569    -  rep_origin     ori: high-copy-number ColE1/pMB1/pBR322/pUC origin of replication
   7740..112     -  CDS            AmpR (across the origin): β-lactamase; bla; confers resistance to ampicillin, carbenicillin, and related antibiotics
