[The description below was written by a language model from this plasmid's Addgene catalogue record and pLannotate feature annotations shown in this document.]
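Description:
pNK036C_AttB_mkozak_mGreenLantern-STIM1_IRES_mCherry-H2A-P2A-PuroR is a promoterless-style Bxb1 attB recombination vector for mammalian expression, designed to integrate a tagged human STIM1 cassette into the Matreyek Bxb1 (GT) landing pad. The bacterial portion is pBluescript-like: a high-copy ColE1/pUC origin, an ampicillin resistance gene with its bla promoter, an f1 origin, lacZα and lac regulatory remnants, and flanking T7 and T3 promoters. The feature table annotates no mammalian promoter upstream of the insert, which is consistent with landing-pad designs in which transcription is supplied by a promoter at the genomic site after attB/attP recombination. The attB site itself is named in the plasmid title but was not picked up by the annotation.

The payload is a single transcription unit. A short N-terminal STIM1 segment precedes mGreenLantern, which is followed by the remainder of STIM1. This suggests the fluorescent protein sits just after the STIM1 signal sequence so that the tag ends up at the N-terminus of the mature ER membrane protein. The "mkozak" in the name, together with the stated low-expression purpose, points to a modified translation initiation context intended to reduce STIM1 levels, although the record gives no details. Downstream, an EMCV IRES drives translation of mCherry fused to histone H2A, giving a nuclear red marker, linked by a P2A peptide to puromycin N-acetyltransferase. An SV40 polyadenylation signal ends the unit. Recombined cells can therefore be identified by red nuclei and enriched with puromycin, while green fluorescence reports STIM1 abundance and localisation. The associated work used this system for mutational analysis of the calcium-sensing STIM1 EF-hand.
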