Addgene plasmid #232938: pNK036C_AttB_mkozak_mGreenLantern-STIM1_IRES_mCherry-H2A-P2A-PuroR
Purpose: Low expression plasmid of STIM1 with N-terminal mGreenLantern tag for Matreyek Bxb1 (GT) landing pad
Depositing lab: Kenneth Matreyek. Depositing organization: Case Western Reserve University. Publication: Comprehensive mutational characterization of the calcium-sensing STIM1 EF-hand reveals residues essential for structure and function. Kamath ND, Matreyek KA. Genetics. 2025 Jul 30:iyaf146. doi: 10.1093/genetics/iyaf146. PubMed 40737484.
Backbone
  Vector backbone: Bxb1 attB recombination vector
  Backbone manufacturer: Matreyek Lab
  Vector type: Mammalian Expression
  Selectable markers: Puromycin
Growth in bacteria
  Bacterial resistance: Ampicillin, 100 μg/mL
  Growth temperature: 37°C
  Growth strain: DH5alpha
  Copy number: High Copy
Gene/Insert
  Gene/Insert name: STIM1
  Species: H. sapiens (human)
  Entrez Gene: STIM1 (a.k.a. D11S4896E, GOK, IMD10, STRMK, TAM, TAM1)
  Tag / fusion protein: mGreenLantern (N terminal on insert)
Resource information
  A portion of this plasmid was derived from a plasmid made by: STIM1; pLNCX2-STIM1 was a gift from Shengyu Yang (Addgene plasmid # 89817 ; http://n2t.net/addgene:89817 ; RRID:Addgene_89817)
Terms and licenses: Academic/Nonprofit Terms; Industry Terms: Not Available to Industry
Depositor comments: Please visit https://doi.org/10.1101/2025.01.23.634525 for bioRxiv preprint.
How to cite: pNK036C_AttB_mkozak_mGreenLantern-STIM1_IRES_mCherry-H2A-P2A-PuroR was a gift from Kenneth Matreyek (Addgene plasmid # 232938 ; http://n2t.net/addgene:232938 ; RRID:Addgene_232938)
